>Addgene plasmid #103734 | LSB-hsa-miR-767-5p | depositor full sequence | sequence record 196516 | Full Sequence
AATTGAGGGGATAACGCAGGAAAGAACATGTGAGCAAAAGGCCAGCAAAAGGCCAGGAACCGTAAAAAGG
CCGCGTTGCTGGCGTTTTTCCATAGGCTCCGCCCCCCTGACGAGCATCACAAAAATCGACGCTCAAGTCA
GAGGTGGCGAAACCCGACAGGACTATAAAGATACCAGGCGTTTCCCCCTGGAAGCTCCCTCGTGCGCTCT
CCTGTTCCGACCCTGCCGCTTACCGGATACCTGTCCGCCTTTCTCCCTTCGGGAAGCGTGGCGCTTTCTC
ATAGCTCACGCTGTAGGTATCTCAGTTCGGTGTAGGTCGTTCGCTCCAAGCTGGGCTGTGTGCACGAACC
CCCCGTTCAGCCCGACCGCTGCGCCTTATCCGGTAACTATCGTCTTGAGTCCAACCCGGTAAGACACGAC
TTATCGCCACTGGCAGCAGCCACTGGTAACAGGATTAGCAGAGCGAGGTATGTAGGCGGTGCTACAGAGT
TCTTGAAGTGGTGGCCTAACTACGGCTACACTAGAAGAACAGTATTTGGTATCTGCGCTCTGCTGAAGCC
AGTTACCTTCGGAAAAAGAGTTGGTAGCTCTTGATCCGGCAAACAAACCACCGCTGGTAGCGGTGGTTTT
TTTGTTTGCAAGCAGCAGATTACGCGCAGAAAAAAAGGATCTCAAGAAGATCCTTTGATCTTTTCTACGG
GGTCTGACGCTCAGTGGAACGAAAACTCACGTTAAGGGATTTTGGTCATGAGATTATCAAAAAGGATCTT
CACCTAGATCCTTTTAAATTAAAAATGAAGTTTTAAATCAATCTAAAGTATATATGAGTAAACTTGGTCT
GACAGTTACCAATGCTTAATCAGTGAGGCACCTATCTCAGCGATCTGTCTATTTCGTTCATCCATAGTTG
CCTGACTCCCCGTCGTGTAGATAACTACGATACGGGAGGGCTTACCATCTGGCCCCAGTGCTGCAATGAT
ACCGCGAGAACCACGCTCACCGGCTCCAGATTTATCAGCAATAAACCAGCCAGCCGGAAGGGCCGAGCGC
AGAAGTGGTCCTGCAACTTTATCCGCCTCCATCCAGTCTATTAATTGTTGCCGGGAAGCTAGAGTAAGTA
GTTCGCCAGTTAATAGTTTGCGCAACGTTGTTGCCATTGCTACAGGCATCGTGGTGTCACGCTCGTCGTT
TGGTATGGCTTCATTCAGCTCCGGTTCCCAACGATCAAGGCGAGTTACATGATCCCCCATGTTGTGCAAA
AAAGCGGTTAGCTCCTTCGGTCCTCCGATCGTTGTCAGAAGTAAGTTGGCCGCAGTGTTATCACTCATGG
TTATGGCAGCACTGCATAATTCTCTTACTGTCATGCCATCCGTAAGATGCTTTTCTGTGACTGGTGAGTA
CTCAACCAAGTCATTCTGAGAATAGTGTATGCGGCGACCGAGTTGCTCTTGCCCGGCGTCAATACGGGAT
AATACCGCGCCACATAGCAGAACTTTAAAAGTGCTCATCATTGGAAAACGTTCTTCGGGGCGAAAACTCT
CAAGGATCTTACCGCTGTTGAGATCCAGTTCGATGTAACCCACTCGTGCACCCAACTGATCTTCAGCATC
TTTTACTTTCACCAGCGTTTCTGGGTGAGCAAAAACAGGAAGGCAAAATGCCGCAAAAAAGGGAATAAGG
GCGACACGGAAATGTTGAATACTCATACTCTTCCTTTTTCAATATTATTGAAGCATTTATCAGGGTTATT
GTCTCATGAGCGGATACATATTTGAATGTAGCTCCGAATTTCTCGAGGGCTTGTCGACGACGGCGGTCTC
CGTCGTCAGGATCATGAATTCGACCCGCCTGCCACCATGACCGAGTACAAGCCCACGGTGCGCCTCGCCA
CCCGCGACGACGTCCCCCGGGCCGTACGCACCCTCGCCGCCGCGTTCGCCGACTACCCCGCCACGCGCCA
CACCGTCGACCCGGACCGCCACATCGAGCGGGTCACCGAGCTGCAAGAACTCTTCCTCACGCGCGTCGGG
CTCGACATCGGCAAGGTGTGGGTCGCGGACGACGGCGCCGCGGTGGCGGTCTGGACCACGCCGGAGAGCG
TCGAAGCGGGGGCGGTGTTCGCCGAGATCGGCCCGCGCATGGCCGAGTTGAGCGGTTCCCGGCTGGCCGC
GCAGCAACAGATGGAAGGCCTCCTGGCGCCGCACCGGCCCAAGGAGCCCGCGTGGTTCCTGGCCACCGTC
GGCGTCTCGCCCGACCACCAGGGCAAGGGTCTGGGCAGCGCCGTCGTGCTCCCCGGAGTGGAGGCGGCCG
AGCGCGCCGGGGTGCCCGCCTTCCTGGAGACATCCGCGCCCCGCAACCTCCCCTTCTACGAGCGGCTCGG
CTTCACCGTCACCGCCGACGTCGAGGTGCCCGAAGGACCGCGCACCTGGTGCATGACCCGCAAGCCCGGT
GCCTGATACGCGTGAATTCACTCCTCAGGTGCAGGCTGCCTATCAGAAGGTGGTGGCTGGTGTGGCCAAT
GCCCTGGCTCACAAATACCACTGAGATCTTTTTCCCTCTGCCAAAAATTATGGGGACATCATGAAGCCCC
TTGAGCATCTGACTTCTGGCTAATAAAGGAAATTTATTTTCATTGCAATAGTGTGTTGGAATTTTTTGTG
TCTCTCACTCGGAAGGACATATGGGAGGGCAAATCATTTAAAACATCAGAATGAGTATTTGGTTTAGAGT
TTGGCAACATATGCCCATATGCTGGCTGCCATGAACAAAGGTTGGCTATAAAGAGGTCATCAGTATATGA
AACAGCCCCCTGCTGTCCATTCCTTATTCCATAGAAAAGCCTTGACTTGAGGTTAGATTTTTTTTATATT
TTGTTTTGTGTTATTTTTTTCTTTAACATCCCTAAAATTTTCCTTACATGTTTTACTAGCCAGATTTTTC
CTCCTCTCCTGACTACTCCCAGTCATAGCTGTCCCTCTTCTCTTATGGAGATCCCTCGACCTGCAGCCCA
AGCTTGAATTCTCTAGAATTACCCTGTTATCCCTATGCTTGGTTTACCGAGCTCTTATTGGTTTTCAAAC
TTCATTGACTGTGCCCAACGCGCCTGGGAGCTCACGGGGACAGCCCCCCCCCAAAGCCCCCAGGGATGTA
ATTACGTCCCTCCCCCGCTAGGGGGCAGCAGCGAGCCGCCCGGGGCTCCGCTCCGGTCCGGCGCTCCCCC
CGCATCCCCGAGCCGGCAGCGTGCGGGGACAGCCCGGGCACGGGGAAGGTGGCACGGGATCGCTTTCCTC
TGAACGCTTCTCGCTGCTCTTTGAGCCTGCAGACACCTGGGGGGATACGGGGAAAAAGCTAGGCTGAAAG
ACCGGTTCTTAGAATGACACGCGCCTGGGAGCTCACGGGGACAGCCCCCCCCCAAAGCCCCCAGGGATGT
AATTACGTCCCTCCCCCGCTAGGGGGCAGCAGCGAGCCGCCCGGGGCTCCGCTCCGGTCCGGCGCTCCCC
CCGCATCCCCGAGCCGGCAGCGTGCGGGGACAGCCCGGGCACGGGGAAGGTGGCACGGGATCGCTTTCCT
CTGAACGCTTCTCGCTGCTCTTTGAGCCTGCAGACACCTGGGGGGATACGGGGAAAAAGCTAACTTCTGA
GACGACAACTTTGTATAGAAAAGTTGGCTCCGAATTCGCCCTTGACAGCAGAGATCCAGTTTGGTTAATT
AATTGGCTCCGGTGCCCGTCAGTGGGCAGAGCGCACATCGCCCACAGTCCCCGAGAAGTTGTGGGGAGGG
GTCGGCAATTGAACCGGTGCCTAGAGAAGGTGGCGCGGGGTAAACTGGGAAAGTGATGTCGTGTACTGGC
TCCGCCTTTTTCCCGAGGGTGGGGGAGAACCGTATATAAGTGCAGTAGTCGCCGTGAACGTTCTTTTTCG
CAACGGGTTTGCCGCCAGAACACAGGTAAGTGCCGTGTGTGGTTCCCGCGGGCCTGGCCTCTTTACGGGT
TATGGCCCTTGCGTGCCTTGAATTACTTCCACCTGGCTGCAGTACGTGATTCTTGATCCCGAGCTTCGGG
TTGGAAGTGGGTGGGAGAGTTCGAGGCCTTGCGCTTAAGGAGCCCCTTCGCCTCGTGCTTGAGTTGAGGC
CTGGCCTGGGCGCTGGGGCCGCCGCGTGCGAATCTGGTGGCACCTTCGCGCCTGTCTCGCTGCTTTCGAT
AAGTCTCTAGCCATTTAAAATTTTTGATGACCTGCTGCGACGCTTTTTTTCTGGCAAGATAGTCTTGTAA
ATGCGGGCCAAGATCTGCACACTGGTATTTCGGTTTTTGGGGCCGCGGGCGGCGACGGGGCCCGTGCGTC
CCAGCGCACATGTTCGGCGAGGCGGGGCCTGCGAGCGCGGCCACCGAGAATCGGACGGGGGTAGTCTCAA
GCTGGCCGGCCTGCTCTGGTGCCTGGCCTCGCGCCGCCGTGTATCGCCCCGCCCTGGGCGGCAAGGCTGG
CCCGGTCGGCACCAGTTGCGTGAGCGGAAAGATGGCCGCTTCCCGGCCCTGCTGCAGGGAGCTCAAAATG
GAGGACGCGGCGCTCGGGAGAGCGGGCGGGTGAGTCACCCACACAAAGGAAAAGGGCCTTTCCGTCCTCA
GCCGTCGCTTCATGTGACTCCACGGAGTACCGGGCGCCGTCCAGGCACCTCGATTAGTTCTCGAGCTTTT
GGAGTACGTCGTCTTTAGGTTGGGGGGAGGGGTTTTATGCGATGGAGTTTCCCCACACTGAGTGGGTGGA
GACTGAAGTTAGGCCAGCTTGGCACTTGATGTAATTCTCCTTGGAATTTGCCCTTTTTGAGTTTGGATCT
TGGTTCATTCTCAAGCCTCAGACAGTGGTTCAAAGTTTTTTTCTTCCATTTCAGGTGTCGTGAGAAGGGC
GAATTCGACCCAAGTTTGTACAAAAAAGCAGGCTGGATCCAGGTGCCACCATGGTGAGCGAGCTGATTAA
GGAGAACATGCACATGAAGCTGTACATGGAGGGCACCGTGAACAACCACCACTTCAAGTGCACATCCGAG
GGCGAAGGCAAGCCCTACGAGGGCACCCAGACCATGAGAATCAAGGCGGTCGAGGGCGGCCCTCTCCCCT
TCGCCTTCGACATCCTGGCTACCAGCTTCATGTACGGCAGCAAAACCTTCATCAACCACACCCAGGGCAT
CCCCGACTTCTTTAAGCAGTCCTTCCCCGAGGGCTTCACATGGGAGAGAGTCACCACATACGAAGATGGG
GGCGTGCTGACCGCTACCCAGGACACCAGCCTCCAGGACGGCTGCCTCATCTACAACGTCAAGATCAGAG
GGGTGAACTTCCCATCCAACGGCCCTGTGATGCAGAAGAAAACACTCGGCTGGGAGGCCTCCACCGAGAC
ACTGTACCCCGCTGACGGCGGCCTGGAAGGCAGAGCCGACATGGCCCTGAAGCTCGTGGGCGGGGGCCAC
CTGATCTGCAACCTTAAGACCACATACAGATCCAAGAAACCCGCTAAGAACCTCAAGATGCCCGGCGTCT
ACTATGTGGACAGGAGACTGGAAAGAATCAAGGAGGCCGACAAAGAGACATACGTCGAGCAGCACGAGGT
GGCTGTGGCCAGATACTGCGACCTCCCTAGCAAACTGGGGCACAAACTTAATTGAGAATTCTACCACCCA
GCTTTCTTGTACAAAGTGGTACGTCTCAAGACCAGAGGTCTCTGCTTTGTGTCTGCATGCTCAGACAACC
ATGGTGCACATGCTCAGACAACCATGGTGCACATGCTCAGACAACCATGGTGCACATGCTCAGACAACCA
TGGTGCACAACCAGAAGAGACCTGTGCTTCACTCCTCAGGTGCAGGCTGCCTATCAGAAGGTGGTGGCTG
GTGTGGCCAATGCCCTGGCTCACAAATACCACTGAGATCTTTTTCCCTCTGCCAAAAATTATGGGGACAT
CATGAAGCCCCTTGAGCATCTGACTTCTGGCTAATAAAGGAAATTTATTTTCATTGCAATAGTGTGTTGG
AATTTTTTGTGTCTCTCACTCGGAAGGACATATGGGAGGGCAAATCATTTAAAACATCAGAATGAGTATT
TGGTTTAGAGTTTGGCAACATATGCCCATATGCTGGCTGCCATGAACAAAGGTTGGCTATAAAGAGGTCA
TCAGTATATGAAACAGCCCCCTGCTGTCCATTCCTTATTCCATAGAAAAGCCTTGACTTGAGGTTAGATT
TTTTTTATATTTTGTTTTGTGTTATTTTTTTCTTTAACATCCCTAAAATTTTCCTTACATGTTTTACTAG
CCAGATTTTTCCTCCTCTCCTGACTACTCCCAGTCATAGCTGTCCCTCTTCTCTTATGGAGATCCCGAGC
GGTGCGTTTTTATGCTTGTAGTATTGTATAATGTTTTTAAGATCCAAGCTTCTGACCTCTTCTCTTCCTC
CCACAGGGCCTCGAGACAATTGCATCGATGGTACCAGTGAAAGTCTGCAATGAATTCGAGTTGGCGCGCC
TGTCATTCTAAATCTCTCTTTCAGCCTAAAGCTTTTTCCCCGTATCCCCCCAGGTGTCTGCAGGCTCAAA
GAGCAGCGAGAAGCGTTCAGAGGAAAGCGATCCCGTGCCACCTTCCCCGTGCCCGGGCTGTCCCCGCACG
CTGCCGGCTCGGGGATGCGGGGGGAGCGCCGGACCGGAGCGGAGCCCCGGGCGGCTCGCTGCTGCCCCCT
AGCGGGGGAGGGACGTAATTACATCCCTGGGGGCTTTGGGAGGGGGCTGTCCCCGTGAGCTCCCAGGCGC
GCCTGTCATTCTAAATCTCTCTTTCAGCCTAAAGCTTTTTCCCCGTATCCCCCCAGGTGTCTGCAGGCTC
AAAGAGCAGCGAGAAGCGTTCAGAGGAAAGCGATCCCGTGCCACCTTCCCCGTGCCCGGGCTGTCCCCGC
ACGCTGCCGGCTCGGGGATGCGGGGGGAGCGCCGGACCGGAGCGGAGCCCCGGGCGGCTCGCTGCTGCCC
CCTAGCGGGGGAGGGACGTAATTACATCCCTGGGGGCTTTGGGGGGGGGCTGTCCCCGTGAGCTCCCAGG
CGCGCCAACTCGGTACCGTATCGATGTCGACGTTAACGCTAGTGATATCAACTTTGTATAGAAAAGTTGG
CTCCGAATTCGCCCTTGACAGCAGAGATCCAGTTTGGTTAATTAATTGGCTCCGGTGCCCGTCAGTGGGC
AGAGCGCACATCGCCCACAGTCCCCGAGAAGTTGTGGGGAGGGGTCGGCAATTGAACCGGTGCCTAGAGA
AGGTGGCGCGGGGTAAACTGGGAAAGTGATGTCGTGTACTGGCTCCGCCTTTTTCCCGAGGGTGGGGGAG
AACCGTATATAAGTGCAGTAGTCGCCGTGAACGTTCTTTTTCGCAACGGGTTTGCCGCCAGAACACAGGT
AAGTGCCGTGTGTGGTTCCCGCGGGCCTGGCCTCTTTACGGGTTATGGCCCTTGCGTGCCTTGAATTACT
TCCACCTGGCTGCAGTACGTGATTCTTGATCCCGAGCTTCGGGTTGGAAGTGGGTGGGAGAGTTCGAGGC
CTTGCGCTTAAGGAGCCCCTTCGCCTCGTGCTTGAGTTGAGGCCTGGCCTGGGCGCTGGGGCCGCCGCGT
GCGAATCTGGTGGCACCTTCGCGCCTGTCTCGCTGCTTTCGATAAGTCTCTAGCCATTTAAAATTTTTGA
TGACCTGCTGCGACGCTTTTTTTCTGGCAAGATAGTCTTGTAAATGCGGGCCAAGATCTGCACACTGGTA
TTTCGGTTTTTGGGGCCGCGGGCGGCGACGGGGCCCGTGCGTCCCAGCGCACATGTTCGGCGAGGCGGGG
CCTGCGAGCGCGGCCACCGAGAATCGGACGGGGGTAGTCTCAAGCTGGCCGGCCTGCTCTGGTGCCTGGC
CTCGCGCCGCCGTGTATCGCCCCGCCCTGGGCGGCAAGGCTGGCCCGGTCGGCACCAGTTGCGTGAGCGG
AAAGATGGCCGCTTCCCGGCCCTGCTGCAGGGAGCTCAAAATGGAGGACGCGGCGCTCGGGAGAGCGGGC
GGGTGAGTCACCCACACAAAGGAAAAGGGCCTTTCCGTCCTCAGCCGTCGCTTCATGTGACTCCACGGAG
TACCGGGCGCCGTCCAGGCACCTCGATTAGTTCTCGAGCTTTTGGAGTACGTCGTCTTTAGGTTGGGGGG
AGGGGTTTTATGCGATGGAGTTTCCCCACACTGAGTGGGTGGAGACTGAAGTTAGGCCAGCTTGGCACTT
GATGTAATTCTCCTTGGAATTTGCCCTTTTTGAGTTTGGATCTTGGTTCATTCTCAAGCCTCAGACAGTG
GTTCAAAGTTTTTTTCTTCCATTTCAGGTGTCGTGAGAAGGGCGAATTCGACCCAAGTTTGTACAAAAAA
GCAGGCTCGCCACCATGGTGAGCAAGGGCGAGGAGCTGTTCACCGGGGTGGTGCCCATCCTGGTCGAGCT
GGACGGCGACGTAAACGGCCACAAGTTCAGCGTGAGGGGCGAGGGCGAGGGCGATGCCACCAACGGCAAG
CTGACCCTGAAGTTCATCTGCACCACCGGCAAGCTGCCCGTGCCCTGGCCCACCCTCGTGACCACCCTGA
GCCACGGCGTGCAGTGCTTCGCCCGCTACCCCGACCACATGAAGCAGCACGACTTCTTCAAGTCCGCCAT
GCCCGAAGGCTACGTCCAGGAGCGCACCATCTTCTTCAAGGACGACGGCACCTACAAGACCCGCGCCGAG
GTGAAGTTCGAGGGCGACACCCTAGTGAACCGCATCGAGCTGAAGGGCGTCGACTTCAAGGAGGACGGCA
ACATCCTGGGGCACAAGCTGGAGTACAACTTCAACAGCCACAACATCTATATCATGGCCGTCAAGCAGAA
GAACGGCATCAAGGTGAACTTCAAGATCCGCCACAACGTGGAGGACGGCAGCGTGCAGCTCGCCGACCAC
TACCAGCAGAACACCCCCATCGGCGACGGCCCCGTGCTGCTGCCCGACAGCCACTACCTGAGCACCCAGT
CCGTGCTGAGCAAAGACCCCAACGAGAAGCGCGATCACATGGTCCTGCTGGAGTTCCGCACCGCCGCCGG
GATCACTCTCGGCATGGACGAGCTGTACAAGTAATACCACCCAGCTTTCTTGTACAAAGTGGTACGCGTG
AATTCACTCCTCAGGTGCAGGCTGCCTATCAGAAGGTGGTGGCTGGTGTGGCCAATGCCCTGGCTCACAA
ATACCACTGAGATCTTTTTCCCTCTGCCAAAAATTATGGGGACATCATGAAGCCCCTTGAGCATCTGACT
TCTGGCTAATAAAGGAAATTTATTTTCATTGCAATAGTGTGTTGGAATTTTTTGTGTCTCTCACTCGGAA
GGACATATGGGAGGGCAAATCATTTAAAACATCAGAATGAGTATTTGGTTTAGAGTTTGGCAACATATGC
CCATATGCTGGCTGCCATGAACAAAGGTTGGCTATAAAGAGGTCATCAGTATATGAAACAGCCCCCTGCT
GTCCATTCCTTATTCCATAGAAAAGCCTTGACTTGAGGTTAGATTTTTTTTATATTTTGTTTTGTGTTAT
TTTTTTCTTTAACATCCCTAAAATTTTCCTTACATGTTTTACTAGCCAGATTTTTCCTCCTCTCCTGACT
ACTCCCAGTCATAGCTGTCCCTCTTCTCTTATGGAGATCCCTCGACCTGCAGCCCAAGCTTGGCGTAATC
ATGGTCATAGCTGTTTCCTGTGTGAAATTGTTATCCGCTCACAATTCCACACAACATACGAGCCGGAAGC
ATAAAGTGTAAAGCCTGGGGTGCCTAATGAGTGAGCTAACTCACATTAATTGCGTTGCGCTCACTGCCCG
CTTTCCAGTCGGGAAACCTGTCGTGCCAGCGGATCGACAGTACTAAGCTTGGTCTAATACCCAATCTCTC
GTCTTATCCAGATGTTTTATACGCCTCTGGCCCGTGTCTCAAAATCTCTGATGTTACATTGCACAAGATA
AAATAATATCATCATGAACAATAAAACTGTCTGCTTACATAAACAGTAATACAAGGGGTGTTATGAGCCA
TATTCAACGGGAAACGTCGAGGCCGCGATTAAATTCCAACATGGATGCTGATTTATATGGGTATAAATGG
GCTCGCGATAATGTCGGGCAATCAGGTGCGACAATCTATCGCTTGTATGGGAAGCCCGATGCGCCAGAGT
TGTTTCTGAAACATGGCAAAGGTAGCGTTGCCAATGATGTTACAGATGAGATGGTCAGACTAAACTGGCT
GACGGAATTTATGCCTCTTCCGACCATCAAGCATTTTATCCGTACTCCTGATGATGCATGGTTACTCACC
ACTGCGATCCCCGGAAAAACAGCATTCCAGGTATTAGAAGAATATCCTGATTCAGGTGAAAATATTGTTG
ATGCGCTGGCAGTGTTCCTGCGCCGGTTGCATTCGATTCCTGTTTGTAATTGTCCTTTTAACAGCGATCG
CGTATTTCGTCTCGCTCAGGCGCAATCACGAATGAATAACGGTTTGGTTGATGCGAGTGATTTTGATGAC
GAGCGTAATGGCTGGCCTGTTGAACAAGTCTGGAAAGAAATGCATAAACTTTTGCCATTCTCACCGGATT
CAGTCGTCACTCATGGTGATTTCTCACTTGATAACCTTATTTTTGACGAGGGGAAATTAATAGGTTGTAT
TGATGTTGGACGAGTCGGAATCGCAGACCGATACCAGGATCTTGCCATCCTATGGAACTGCCTCGGTGAG
TTTTCTCCTTCATTACAGAAACGGCTTTTTCAAAAATATGGTATTGATAATCCTGATATGAATAAATTGC
AGTTTCATTTGATGCTCGATGAGTTTTTCTAATCAGAATTGGTTAATTGGTTGTAACACTGGCAGAGCAT
TACGCTGACTTGACGGGACGGCGCAAGCTCATGACCAAAATCCCTTAACGTGAGTTACGCGTCGTTCCAC
TGAGCGTCAGAGGTATCACTAGTATTACAGAGGTAAGTTATAACAGTCGCCTAACCC
Features (pLannotate 1.2.2; 28 found; start..end, strand, type, name):
     87..675     -  rep_origin     ori: high-copy-number ColE1/pMB1/pBR322/pUC origin of replication
    846..1706    -  CDS            AmpR: β-lactamase; bla; confers resistance to ampicillin, carbenicillin, and related antibiotics
   1707..1778    -  promoter       AmpR promoter: bla
   1857..2456    +  CDS            PuroR: puromycin N-acetyltransferase; pac from Streptomyces alboniger; confers resistance to puromycin
   2461..2541    +  CDS            HBB (fragment): HBB_PONPY - Experimental evidence at transcript level: Swiss-Prot protein existence level 2. Involved in oxygen transport from the lung to the various peripheral tissues. From Pongo pygmaeus (Bornean orangutan).
   2612..2667    +  polyA_signal   β-globin poly(A) signal: rabbit β-globin polyadenylation signal (Gil and Proudfoot, 1987)
   3646..3666    +  protein_bind   attB4: mutant version of attB; core recombination site for the Gateway® BP reaction BP Clonase™
   3734..3945    +  promoter       EF-1α core promoter: core promoter for human elongation factor EF-1α
   3946..4884    +  intron         EF-1α intron A: intron upstream of the start codon of human EF-1α
   4911..4931    +  protein_bind   attB1: mutant version of attB; core recombination site for the Gateway® BP reaction BP Clonase™
   4951..5646    +  CDS            mKate2: mKate2 is a basic (constitutively fluorescent) red fluorescent protein published in 2009, derived from Entacmaea quadricolor. It is reported to be a rapidly-maturing monomer with moderate acid sensitivity.
   5666..5690    -  protein_bind   attB2: mutant version of attB; recombination site for the Gateway® BP reaction BP Clonase™
   5838..5912    +  CDS            HBB (fragment): HBB_PONPY - Experimental evidence at transcript level: Swiss-Prot protein existence level 2. Involved in oxygen transport from the lung to the various peripheral tissues. From Pongo pygmaeus (Bornean orangutan).
   5983..6038    +  polyA_signal   β-globin poly(A) signal: rabbit β-globin polyadenylation signal (Gil and Proudfoot, 1987)
   6422..6447    +  misc_feature   SA: splice acceptor site
   7119..7139    +  protein_bind   attB4: mutant version of attB; core recombination site for the Gateway® BP reaction BP Clonase™
   7207..7418    +  promoter       EF-1α core promoter: core promoter for human elongation factor EF-1α
   7419..8357    +  intron         EF-1α intron A: intron upstream of the start codon of human EF-1α
   8384..8404    +  protein_bind   attB1: mutant version of attB; core recombination site for the Gateway® BP reaction BP Clonase™
   8415..9131    +  CDS            EBFP2: EBFP2 is a basic (constitutively fluorescent) blue fluorescent protein published in 2007, derived from Aequorea victoria. It is reported to be a rapidly-maturing monomer with moderate acid sensitivity.
   9139..9163    -  protein_bind   attB2: mutant version of attB; recombination site for the Gateway® BP reaction BP Clonase™
   9167..9247    +  CDS            HBB (fragment): HBB_PONPY - Experimental evidence at transcript level: Swiss-Prot protein existence level 2. Involved in oxygen transport from the lung to the various peripheral tissues. From Pongo pygmaeus (Bornean orangutan).
   9318..9373    +  polyA_signal   β-globin poly(A) signal: rabbit β-globin polyadenylation signal (Gil and Proudfoot, 1987)
   9756..9778    -  protein_bind   lac operator (fragment): The lac repressor binds to the lac operator to inhibit transcription in E. coli. This inhibition can be relieved by adding lactose or isopropyl-β-D-thiogalactopyranoside (IPTG). lac repressor encoded by lacI
   9782..9812    -  promoter       lac promoter: promoter for the E. coli lac operon
   9827..9848    -  protein_bind   CAP binding site: CAP binding activates transcription in the presence of cAMP. E. coli catabolite activator protein
   9861..9900    -  CDS            lacI (fragment): lac repressor; lacI; The lac repressor binds to the lac operator to inhibit transcription in E. coli. This inhibition can be relieved by adding lactose or isopropyl-β-D-thiogalactopyranoside (IPTG).
  10073..10882   +  CDS            KanR: aminoglycoside phosphotransferase; aph(3')-Ia; confers resistance to kanamycin in bacteria or G418 (Geneticin®) in eukaryotes
