[The description below was written by a language model from this plasmid's Addgene catalogue record and pLannotate feature annotations shown in this document.]
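Description:
LSB-hsa-miR-767-5p is a mammalian expression and synthetic-biology plasmid built on the Low Sensor Backbone (LSB) and designed as a two-colour fluorescent sensor of microRNA activity. It is about 11 kb, replicates in E. coli from a high-copy ColE1/pUC-type origin, and carries both β-lactamase (AmpR) and an aminoglycoside phosphotransferase (KanR), in line with the dual ampicillin and kanamycin selection listed in the record. Residual lac promoter/operator sequences are also annotated in the backbone.

The payload consists of two parallel transcription units, each driven by the human EF-1α core promoter with its intron A and terminated by rabbit β-globin 3' sequence and polyadenylation signal. One unit expresses the red fluorescent protein mKate2, and the other expresses the blue protein EBFP2. Gateway attB4, attB1 and attB2 scars flank the promoters and coding sequences, reflecting modular assembly of the units. According to the record, a target site for human miR-767-5p sits in the 3' UTR of the mKate2 transcript. The site is not annotated separately in the feature table but would fall between the mKate2 coding sequence and its poly(A) signal. In cells with active miR-767-5p, mKate2 output is repressed while EBFP2 acts as an unregulated internal reference, so the red-to-blue ratio reports miRNA activity.

A puromycin N-acetyltransferase gene with its own β-globin poly(A) signal allows selection in mammalian cells, although no promoter for it is annotated. The depositor notes that the repeated poly(A) elements make the plasmid inherently unstable. The depositor also reports small insertions flanking the puromycin coding region in the physical plasmid, relative to the deposited sequence, that do not impair selection.
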