Addgene plasmid #103734: LSB-hsa-miR-767-5p
Purpose: Used to sense miRNA activity using fluorescence based tools. hsa-miR-767-5p target in 3' UTR of of mKate. miRNA activity can be measured by the repression of mKate2 relative to EBFP2 fluorescent proteins . Plasmid is inherently unstable; please see Depositor Comments
Depositing lab: Ron Weiss. Depositing organization: Massachusetts Institute of Technology. Publication: A mixed antagonistic/synergistic miRNA repression model enables accurate predictions of multi-input miRNA sensor activity. Gam JJ, Babb J, Weiss R. Nat Commun. 2018 Jun 22;9(1):2430. doi: 10.1038/s41467-018-04575-0. PubMed 29934631.
Backbone
  Vector backbone: Low Sensor Backbone (LSB)
  Vector type: Mammalian Expression, Synthetic Biology
Growth in bacteria
  Bacterial resistance: Ampicillin and Kanamycin, 100 & 50 μg/mL
  Growth temperature: 30°C
  Growth strain: NEB Stable
  Copy number: High Copy
Gene/Insert
  Gene/Insert name: hsa-miR-767-5p target
  Species: H. sapiens (human)
  Entrez Gene: MIR767 (a.k.a. MIRN767, hsa-mir-767, mir-767)
  Promoter: EF-1a
  Cloning method: Gibson Cloning
Terms and licenses: Academic/Nonprofit Terms; Industry Terms: Not Available to Industry
Depositor comments: Please note that this plasmid is inherently unstable due to a repeating poly A element. We recommend performing a diagnostic digest on multiple colonies upon receipt. The depositors would like to note the presence of several discrepancies between the depositor sequence and physical plasmid sequence. In particular, the sequences upstream and downstream of the puromycin coding region have 10 bp insertions which do not affect the ability to perform puromycin selection. The sequences for those regions within the physical plasmids are as follows: Upstream of Puro: GAATTCGACCGCCTGTCTCAAGGTGCCACC; Downstream of Puro: GCTTTGAGACTACGCGTGAATTCACTCCTC. Please contact if you are interested in this plasmid prior to placing an order.
How to cite: LSB-hsa-miR-767-5p was a gift from Ron Weiss (Addgene plasmid # 103734 ; http://n2t.net/addgene:103734 ; RRID:Addgene_103734)
