>Addgene plasmid #103734 | LSB-hsa-miR-767-5p | depositor partial sequence | sequence record 196517 | hsa-miR-767-5p target
CATGCTCAGACAACCATGGTGCA
